Addgene plasmid #116589: pHAGE-PIK3R1-F398Lfs*6
Purpose: Lentiviral expression of PIK3R1 F398Lfs*6
Depositing lab: Gordon Mills & Kenneth Scott. Depositing organization: Baylor College of Medicine. Publication: Systematic Functional Annotation of Somatic Mutations in Cancer. Ng PK, Li J, Jeong KJ, Shao S, Chen H, Tsang YH, Sengupta S, Wang Z, Bhavana VH, Tran R, Soewito S, Minussi DC, Moreno D, Kong K, Dogruluk T, Lu H, Gao J, Tokheim C, Zhou DC, Johnson AM, Zeng J, Ip CKM, Ju Z, Wester M, Yu S, Li Y, Vellano CP, Schultz N, Karchin R, Ding L, Lu Y, Cheung LWT, Chen K, Shaw KR, Meric-Bernstam F, Scott KL, Yi S, Sahni N, Liang H, Mills GB. Cancer Cell. 2018 Mar 12;33(3):450-462.e10. doi: 10.1016/j.ccell.2018.01.021. PubMed 29533785.
Backbone
  Vector backbone: pHAGE
  Vector type: Lentiviral
Growth in bacteria
  Bacterial resistance: Ampicillin, 100 μg/mL
  Growth temperature: 37°C
  Growth strain: Stbl3
  Copy number: High Copy
Gene/Insert
  Gene/Insert name: PIK3R1
  Species: H. sapiens (human)
  Mutation: F398Lfs*6
  Entrez Gene: PIK3R1 (a.k.a. AGM7, GRB1, IMD36, p85, p85-ALPHA, p85alpha)
  Cloning method: Gateway Cloning
Terms and licenses: Academic/Nonprofit Terms; Industry Terms: Not Available to Industry
How to cite: pHAGE-PIK3R1-F398Lfs*6 was a gift from Gordon Mills & Kenneth Scott (Addgene plasmid # 116589 ; http://n2t.net/addgene:116589 ; RRID:Addgene_116589)
