[The description below was written by a language model from this plasmid's Addgene catalogue record and pLannotate feature annotations shown in this document.]
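Description:
pHAGE-PIK3R1-F398Lfs*6 is an HIV-1-derived lentiviral expression plasmid built on the pHAGE backbone, carrying a cancer-associated frameshift variant of human PIK3R1, the p85α regulatory subunit of PI3K. It is propagated in E. coli at high copy through a ColE1/pUC-type origin and selected with ampicillin via the β-lactamase gene. The viral portion comprises a truncated 5' LTR, the Ψ packaging signal with a gag fragment, the Rev response element, the cPPT/CTS and a self-inactivating ΔU3 3' LTR. These allow the transcript to be packaged into particles when packaging and envelope functions are supplied in trans, and to integrate in target cells without reconstituting an active viral promoter.

The payload is driven by the constitutive human EF-1α promoter. The open reading frame was introduced by Gateway recombination and sits between attB1 and attB2 remnants, preceded by a short annotated HA-tag fragment. The annotation tool splits the insert into a PIK3R1 match followed, one nucleotide later, by a match to the related mouse Pik3r3. This pattern is consistent with a frameshift near codon 398, after which the remaining p85 coding sequence is present in the DNA but out of frame. As the mutation name indicates, translation should terminate a few codons beyond the shift, so the downstream V5 tag is not expected to be fused to the truncated product. An EMCV IRES then directs EGFP translation from the same transcript, marking transduced cells, and a WPRE enhances transcript expression.

The stated purpose is lentiviral expression of this PIK3R1 variant, and the plasmid comes from a collection made for systematic functional annotation of somatic cancer mutations.
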