Features (pLannotate 1.2.2; 29 found; start..end, strand, type, name):
    219..938     +  CDS            EGFP: the original enhanced GFP (Yang et al., 1996) mammalian codon-optimized
    952..1540    +  misc_feature   WPRE: woodchuck hepatitis virus posttranscriptional regulatory element
   1548..1613    +  CDS            nef (fragment): NEF_HV1Z2 - Experimental evidence at protein level: Swiss-Prot protein existence level 1. Extracellular Nef protein targets CD4(+) T-lymphocytes for apoptosis by interacting with CXCR4 surface receptors. From Human immunodeficiency virus type 1 group M subtype D (isolate Z2/CDC-Z34) (HIV-1).
   1615..1848    +  LTR            3' LTR (ΔU3): self-inactivating 3' long terminal repeat (LTR) from HIV-1
   2053..2157    +  promoter       AmpR promoter: bla
   2158..3018    +  CDS            AmpR: β-lactamase; bla; confers resistance to ampicillin, carbenicillin, and related antibiotics
   3189..3777    +  rep_origin     ori: high-copy-number ColE1/pMB1/pBR322/pUC origin of replication
   3960..4014    +  CDS            lacI (fragment): lac repressor; lacI; The lac repressor binds to the lac operator to inhibit transcription in E. coli. This inhibition can be relieved by adding lactose or isopropyl-β-D-thiogalactopyranoside (IPTG).
   4020..4113    +  rep_origin     SV40 ori (fragment): SV40 origin of replication
   4138..4175    +  CDS            lacI (fragment): lac repressor; lacI; The lac repressor binds to the lac operator to inhibit transcription in E. coli. This inhibition can be relieved by adding lactose or isopropyl-β-D-thiogalactopyranoside (IPTG).
   4188..4209    +  protein_bind   CAP binding site: CAP binding activates transcription in the presence of cAMP. E. coli catabolite activator protein
   4224..4254    +  promoter       lac promoter: promoter for the E. coli lac operon
   4258..4280    +  protein_bind   lac operator (fragment): The lac repressor binds to the lac operator to inhibit transcription in E. coli. This inhibition can be relieved by adding lactose or isopropyl-β-D-thiogalactopyranoside (IPTG). lac repressor encoded by lacI
   4312..4395    +  polyA_signal   SV40 poly(A) signal (fragment): SV40 polyadenylation signal
   4562..4891    +  CDS            nef (fragment): NEF_HV1BR - Experimental evidence at protein level: Swiss-Prot protein existence level 1. Extracellular Nef protein targets CD4(+) T-lymphocytes for apoptosis by interacting with CXCR4 surface receptors (PubMed:14990729). From Human immunodeficiency virus type 1 group M subtype B (isolate BRU/LAI) (HIV-1).
   4939..5196    +  LTR            5' LTR (truncated): truncated 5' long terminal repeat (LTR) from HIV-1
   5243..5368    +  misc_feature   HIV-1 Ψ: packaging signal of human immunodeficiency virus type 1
   5352..5690    +  CDS            HIV-1 gag (fragment): gag protein from human immunodeficiency virus 1; gag
   5865..6098    +  misc_feature   RRE: The Rev response element (RRE) of HIV-1 allows for Rev-dependent mRNA export from the nucleus to the cytoplasm.
   6475..6575    +  CDS            Rev (fragment): human immunodeficiency virus 1 (HIV-1) Rev protein; rev; enhances nuclear export of unspliced and incompletely spliced viral mRNAs
   6620..6737    +  misc_feature   cPPT/CTS: central polypurine tract and central termination sequence of HIV-1
   6785..7963    +  promoter       EF-1α promoter: strong constitutive promoter for human elongation factor EF-1α
   7984..8001    +  protein_bind   attB1 (fragment): mutant version of attB; core recombination site for the Gateway® BP reaction BP Clonase™
   8013..8039    +  CDS            3xHA (fragment): three tandem HA epitope tags
   8040..9227    +  CDS            PIK3R1 (fragment): P85A_HUMAN - Also known as GRB1. Experimental evidence at protein level: Swiss-Prot protein existence level 1. Binds to activated (phosphorylated) protein-Tyr kinases, through its SH2 domain, and acts as an adapter, mediating the association of the p110 catalytic unit to the plasma membrane. Necessary for the insulin-stimulated increase in glucose uptake and glycogen synthesis in insulin-sensitive tissues. Plays an important role in signaling in response to FGFR1, FGFR2, FGFR3, FGFR4, KITLG/SCF, KIT, PDGFRA and PDGFRB. Likewise, plays a role in ITGB2 signaling (PubMed:17626883, PubMed:19805105
   9229..10218   +  CDS            Pik3r3 (fragment): P55G_MOUSE - Experimental evidence at protein level: Swiss-Prot protein existence level 1. Binds to activated (phosphorylated) protein-tyrosine kinases through its SH2 domain and regulates their kinase activity. During insulin stimulation, it also binds to IRS-1. From Mus musculus (Mouse).
  10217..10234   -  protein_bind   attB2 (fragment): mutant version of attB; core recombination site for the Gateway® BP reaction BP Clonase™
  10288..10329   +  CDS            V5 tag: epitope tag from simian virus 5
  10455..205     +  misc_feature   IRES (across the origin): internal ribosome entry site (IRES) of the encephalomyocarditis virus (EMCV)
>Addgene plasmid #116589 | pHAGE-PIK3R1-F398Lfs*6 | addgene full sequence | sequence record 250625 | Addgene NGS Result
TTGGATAGTTGTGGAAAGAGTCAAATGGCTCTCCTCAAGCGTATTCAACAAGGGGCTGAAGGATGCCCAG
AAGGTACCCCATTGTATGGGATCTGATCTGGGGCCTCGGTGCACATGCTTTACATGTGTTTAGTCGAGGT
TAAAAAAACGTCTAGGCCCCCCGAACCACGGGGACGTGGTTTTCCTTTGAAAAACACGATGATAATATGG
CCACACATATGGTGAGCAAGGGCGAGGAGCTGTTCACCGGGGTGGTGCCCATCCTGGTCGAGCTGGACGG
CGACGTAAACGGCCACAAGTTCAGCGTGTCCGGCGAGGGCGAGGGCGATGCCACCTACGGCAAGCTGACC
CTGAAGTTCATCTGCACCACCGGCAAGCTGCCCGTGCCCTGGCCCACCCTCGTGACCACCCTGACCTACG
GCGTGCAGTGCTTCAGCCGCTACCCCGACCACATGAAGCAGCACGACTTCTTCAAGTCCGCCATGCCCGA
AGGCTACGTCCAGGAGCGCACCATCTTCTTCAAGGACGACGGCAACTACAAGACCCGCGCCGAGGTGAAG
TTCGAGGGCGACACCCTGGTGAACCGCATCGAGCTGAAGGGCATCGACTTCAAGGAGGACGGCAACATCC
TGGGGCACAAGCTGGAGTACAACTACAACAGCCACAACGTCTATATCATGGCCGACAAGCAGAAGAACGG
CATCAAGGTGAACTTCAAGATCCGCCACAACATCGAGGACGGCAGCGTGCAGCTCGCCGACCACTACCAG
CAGAACACCCCCATCGGCGACGGCCCCGTGCTGCTGCCCGACAACCACTACCTGAGCACCCAGTCCGCCC
TGAGCAAAGACCCCAACGAGAAGCGCGATCACATGGTCCTGCTGGAGTTCGTGACCGCCGCCGGGATCAC
TCTCGGCATGGACGAGCTGTACAAGTAAATCGATAGATCCTAATCAACCTCTGGATTACAAAATTTGTGA
AAGATTGACTGGTATTCTTAACTATGTTGCTCCTTTTACGCTATGTGGATACGCTGCTTTAATGCCTTTG
TATCATGCTATTGCTTCCCGTATGGCTTTCATTTTCTCCTCCTTGTATAAATCCTGGTTGCTGTCTCTTT
ATGAGGAGTTGTGGCCCGTTGTCAGGCAACGTGGCGTGGTGTGCACTGTGTTTGCTGACGCAACCCCCAC
TGGTTGGGGCATTGCCACCACCTGTCAGCTCCTTTCCGGGACTTTCGCTTTCCCCCTCCCTATTGCCACG
GCGGAACTCATCGCCGCCTGCCTTGCCCGCTGCTGGACAGGGGCTCGGCTGTTGGGCACTGACAATTCCG
TGGTGTTGTCGGGGAAATCATCGTCCTTTCCTTGGCTGCTCGCCTGTGTTGCCACCTGGATTCTGCGCGG
GACGTCCTTCTGCTACGTCCCTTCGGCCCTCAATCCAGCGGACCTTCCTTCCCGCGGCCTGCTGCCGGCT
CTGCGGCCTCTTCCGCGTCTTCGCCTTCGCCCTCAGACGAGTCGGATCTCCCTTTGGGCCGCCTCCCCGC
CTGAGATCCTTTAAGACCAATGACTTACAAGGCAGCTGTAGATCTTAGCCACTTTTTAAAAGAAAAGGGG
GGACTGGAAGGGCTAATTCACTCCCAACGAAGACAAGATCTGCTTTTTGCTTGTACTGGGTCTCTCTGGT
TAGACCAGATCTGAGCCTGGGAGCTCTCTGGCTAACTAGGGAACCCACTGCTTAAGCCTCAATAAAGCTT
GCCTTGAGTGCTTCAAGTAGTGTGTGCCCGTCTGTTGTGTGACTCTGGTAACTAGAGATCCCTCAGACCC
TTTTAGTCAGTGTGGAAAATCTCTAGCAGTAGTAGTTCATGTCATCTTATTATTCAGTATTTATAACTTG
CAAAGAAATGAATATCAGAGAGTGAGAGGCCCGGGTTAATTAAGGAAAGGGCTAGATCATTCTTGAAGAC
GAAAGGGCCTCGTGATACGCCTATTTTTATAGGTTAATGTCATGATAATAATGGTTTCTTAGACGTCAGG
TGGCACTTTTCGGGGAAATGTGCGCGGAACCCCTATTTGTTTATTTTTCTAAATACATTCAAATATGTAT
CCGCTCATGAGACAATAACCCTGATAAATGCTTCAATAATATTGAAAAAGGAAGAGTATGAGTATTCAAC
ATTTCCGTGTCGCCCTTATTCCCTTTTTTGCGGCATTTTGCCTTCCTGTTTTTGCTCACCCAGAAACGCT
GGTGAAAGTAAAAGATGCTGAAGATCAGTTGGGTGCACGAGTGGGTTACATCGAACTGGATCTCAACAGC
GGTAAGATCCTTGAGAGTTTTCGCCCCGAAGAACGTTTTCCAATGATGAGCACTTTTAAAGTTCTGCTAT
GTGGCGCGGTATTATCCCGTGTTGACGCCGGGCAAGAGCAACTCGGTCGCCGCATACACTATTCTCAGAA
TGACTTGGTTGAGTACTCACCAGTCACAGAAAAGCATCTTACGGATGGCATGACAGTAAGAGAATTATGC
AGTGCTGCCATAACCATGAGTGATAACACTGCGGCCAACTTACTTCTGACAACGATCGGAGGACCGAAGG
AGCTAACCGCTTTTTTGCACAACATGGGGGATCATGTAACTCGCCTTGATCGTTGGGAACCGGAGCTGAA
TGAAGCCATACCAAACGACGAGCGTGACACCACGATGCCTGTAGCAATGGCAACAACGTTGCGCAAACTA
TTAACTGGCGAACTACTTACTCTAGCTTCCCGGCAACAATTAATAGACTGGATGGAGGCGGATAAAGTTG
CAGGACCACTTCTGCGCTCGGCCCTTCCGGCTGGCTGGTTTATTGCTGATAAATCTGGAGCCGGTGAGCG
TGGGTCTCGCGGTATCATTGCAGCACTGGGGCCAGATGGTAAGCCCTCCCGTATCGTAGTTATCTACACG
ACGGGGAGTCAGGCAACTATGGATGAACGAAATAGACAGATCGCTGAGATAGGTGCCTCACTGATTAAGC
ATTGGTAACTGTCAGACCAAGTTTACTCATATATACTTTAGATTGATTTAAAACTTCATTTTTAATTTAA
AAGGATCTAGGTGAAGATCCTTTTTGATAATCTCATGACCAAAATCCCTTAACGTGAGTTTTCGTTCCAC
TGAGCGTCAGACCCCGTAGAAAAGATCAAAGGATCTTCTTGAGATCCTTTTTTTCTGCGCGTAATCTGCT
GCTTGCAAACAAAAAAACCACCGCTACCAGCGGTGGTTTGTTTGCCGGATCAAGAGCTACCAACTCTTTT
TCCGAAGGTAACTGGCTTCAGCAGAGCGCAGATACCAAATACTGTTCTTCTAGTGTAGCCGTAGTTAGGC
CACCACTTCAAGAACTCTGTAGCACCGCCTACATACCTCGCTCTGCTAATCCTGTTACCAGTGGCTGCTG
CCAGTGGCGATAAGTCGTGTCTTACCGGGTTGGACTCAAGACGATAGTTACCGGATAAGGCGCAGCGGTC
GGGCTGAACGGGGGGTTCGTGCACACAGCCCAGCTTGGAGCGAACGACCTACACCGAACTGAGATACCTA
CAGCGTGAGCTATGAGAAAGCGCCACGCTTCCCGAAGGGAGAAAGGCGGACAGGTATCCGGTAAGCGGCA
GGGTCGGAACAGGAGAGCGCACGAGGGAGCTTCCAGGGGGAAACGCCTGGTATCTTTATAGTCCTGTCGG
GTTTCGCCACCTCTGACTTGAGCGTCGATTTTTGTGATGCTCGTCAGGGGGGCGGAGCCTATGGAAAAAC
GCCAGCAACGCGGCCTTTTTACGGTTCCTGGCCTTTTGCTGGCCTTTTGCTCACATGTTCTTTCCTGCGT
TATCCCCTGATTCTGTGGATAACCGTATTACCGCCTTTGAGTGAGCTGATACCGCTCGCCGCAGCCGAAC
GACCGAGCGCAGCGAGTCAGTGAGCGAGGAAGCGGAAGAGCGCCCAATACGCAAACCGCCTCTCCCCGCG
CGTTGGCCGATTCATTAATGCAGCAAGCTCATGGCTGACTAATTTTTTTTATTTATGCAGAGGCCGAGGC
CGCCTCGGCCTCTGAGCTATTCCAGAAGTAGTGAGGAGGCTTTTTTGGAGGCCTAGGCTTTTGCAAAAAG
CTCCCCGTGGCACGACAGGTTTCCCGACTGGAAAGCGGGCAGTGAGCGCAACGCAATTAATGTGAGTTAG
CTCACTCATTAGGCACCCCAGGCTTTACACTTTATGCTTCCGGCTCGTATGTTGTGTGGAATTGTGAGCG
GATAACAATTTCACACAGGAAACAGCTATGACATGATTACGAATTTCACAAATAAAGCATTTTTTTCACT
GCATTCTAGTTGTGGTTTGTCCAAACTCATCAATGTATCTTATCATGTCTGGATCAACTGGATAACTCAA
GCTAACCAAAATCATCCCAAACTTCCCACCCCATACCCTATTACCACTGCCAATTACCTGTGGTTTCATT
TACTCTAAACCTGTGATTCCTCTGAATTATTTTCATTTTAAAGAAATTGTATTTGTTAAATATGTACTAC
AAACTTAGTAGTTGGAAGGGCTAATTCACTCCCAAAGAAGACAAGATATCCTTGATCTGTGGATCTACCA
CACACAAGGCTACTTCCCTGATTAGCAGAACTACACACCAGGGCCAGGGGTCAGATATCCACTGACCTTT
GGATGGTGCTACAAGCTAGTACCAGTTGAGCCAGATAAGGTAGAAGAGGCCAATAAAGGAGAGAACACCA
GCTTGTTACACCCTGTGAGCCTGCATGGGATGGATGACCCGGAGAGAGAAGTGTTAGAGTGGAGGTTTGA
CAGCCGCCTAGCATTTCATCACGTGGCCCGAGAGCTGCATCCGGAGTACTTCAAGAACTGCTGATATCGA
GCTTGCTACAAGGGACTTTCCGCTGGGGACTTTCCAGGGAGGCGTGGCCTGGGCGGGACTGGGGAGTGGC
GAGCCCTCAGATCCTGCATATAAGCAGCTGCTTTTTGCCTGTACTGGGTCTCTCTGGTTAGACCAGATCT
GAGCCTGGGAGCTCTCTGGCTAACTAGGGAACCCACTGCTTAAGCCTCAATAAAGCTTGCCTTGAGTGCT
TCAAGTAGTGTGTGCCCGTCTGTTGTGTGACTCTGGTAACTAGAGATCCCTCAGACCCTTTTAGTCAGTG
TGGAAAATCTCTAGCAGTGGCGCCCGAACAGGGACTTGAAAGCGAAAGGGAAACCAGAGGAGCTCTCTCG
ACGCAGGACTCGGCTTGCTGAAGCGCGCACGGCAAGAGGCGAGGGGCGGCGACTGGTGAGTACGCCAAAA
ATTTTGACTAGCGGAGGCTAGAAGGAGAGAGATGGGTGCGAGAGCGTCAGTATTAAGCGGGGGAGAATTA
GATCGCGATGGGAAAAAATTCGGTTAAGGCCAGGGGGAAAGAAAAAATATAAATTAAAACATATAGTATG
GGCAAGCAGGGAGCTAGAACGATTCGCAGTTAATCCTGGCCTGTTAGAAACATCAGAAGGCTGTAGACAA
ATACTGGGACAGCTACAACCATCCCTTCAGACAGGATCAGAAGAACTTAGATCATTATATAATACAGTAG
CAACCCTCTATTGTGTGCATCAAAGGATAGAGATAAAAGACACCAAGGAAGCTTTAGACAAGATAGAGGA
AGAGCAAAACAAAAGTAAGACCACCGCACAGCAAGCGGCCGGCCGCTGATCTTCAGACCTGGAGGAGGAG
ATATGAGGGACAATTGGAGAAGTGAATTATATAAATATAAAGTAGTAAAAATTGAACCATTAGGAGTAGC
ACCCACCAAGGCAAAGAGAAGAGTGGTGCAGAGAGAAAAAAGAGCAGTGGGAATAGGAGCTTTGTTCCTT
GGGTTCTTGGGAGCAGCAGGAAGCACTATGGGCGCAGCGTCAATGACGCTGACGGTACAGGCCAGACAAT
TATTGTCTGGTATAGTGCAGCAGCAGAACAATTTGCTGAGGGCTATTGAGGCGCAACAGCATCTGTTGCA
ACTCACAGTCTGGGGCATCAAGCAGCTCCAGGCAAGAATCCTGGCTGTGGAAAGATACCTAAAGGATCAA
CAGCTCCTGGGGATTTGGGGTTGCTCTGGAAAACTCATTTGCACCACTGCTGTGCCTTGGAATGCTAGTT
GGAGTAATAAATCTCTGGAACAGATTTGGAATCACACGACCTGGATGGAGTGGGACAGAGAAATTAACAA
TTACACAAGCTTAATACACTCCTTAATTGAAGAATCGCAAAACCAGCAAGAAAAGAATGAACAAGAATTA
TTGGAATTAGATAAATGGGCAAGTTTGTGGAATTGGTTTAACATAACAAATTGGCTGTGGTATATAAAAT
TATTCATAATGATAGTAGGAGGCTTGGTAGGTTTAAGAATAGTTTTTGCTGTACTTTCTATAGTGAATAG
AGTTAGGCAGGGATATTCACCATTATCGTTTCAGACCCACCTCCCAACCCCGAGGGGACCCGACAGGCCC
GAAGGAATAGAAGAAGAAGGTGGAGAGAGAGACAGAGACAGATCCATTCGATTAGTGAACGGATCTCGAC
GGTATCGCCGAATTCACAAATGGCAGTATTCATCCACAATTTTAAAAGAAAAGGGGGGATTGGGGGGTAC
AGTGCAGGGGAAAGAATAGTAGACATAATAGCAACAGACATACAAACTAAAGAATTACAAAAACAAATTA
CAAAAATTCAAAATTTTCGGGTTTATTACAGGGACAGCAGAGATCCAGTTTGGACTAGTCGTGAGGCTCC
GGTGCCCGTCAGTGGGCAGAGCGCACATCGCCCACAGTCCCCGAGAAGTTGGGGGGAGGGGTCGGCAATT
GAACCGGTGCCTAGAGAAGGTGGCGCGGGGTAAACTGGGAAAGTGATGTCGTGTACTGGCTCCGCCTTTT
TCCCGAGGGTGGGGGAGAACCGTATATAAGTGCAGTAGTCGCCGTGAACGTTCTTTTTCGCAACGGGTTT
GCCGCCAGAACACAGGTAAGTGCCGTGTGTGGTTCCCGCGGGCCTGGCCTCTTTACGGGTTATGGCCCTT
GCGTGCCTTGAATTACTTCCACCTGGCTGCAGTACGTGATTCTTGATCCCGAGCTTCGGGTTGGAAGTGG
GTGGGAGAGTTCGAGGCCTTGCGCTTAAGGAGCCCCTTCGCCTCGTGCTTGAGTTGAGGCCTGGCCTGGG
CGCTGGGGCCGCCGCGTGCGAATCTGGTGGCACCTTCGCGCCTGTCTCGCTGCTTTCGATAAGTCTCTAG
CCATTTAAAATTTTTGATGACCTGCTGCGACGCTTTTTTTCTGGCAAGATAGTCTTGTAAATGCGGGCCA
AGATCTGCACACTGGTATTTCGGTTTTTGGGGCCGCGGGCGGCGACGGGGCCCGTGCGTCCCAGCGCACA
TGTTCGGCGAGGCGGGGCCTGCGAGCGCGGCCACCGAGAATCGGACGGGGGTAGTCTCAAGCTGGCCGGC
CTGCTCTGGTGCCTGGCCTCGCGCCGCCGTGTATCGCCCCGCCCTGGGCGGCAAGGCTGGCCCGGTCGGC
ACCAGTTGCGTGAGCGGAAAGATGGCCGCTTCCCGGCCCTGCTGCAGGGAGCTCAAAATGGAGGACGCGG
CGCTCGGGAGAGCGGGCGGGTGAGTCACCCACACAAAGGAAAAGGGCCTTTCCGTCCTCAGCCGTCGCTT
CATGTGACTCCACGGAGTACCGGGCGCCGTCCAGGCACCTCGATTAGTTCTCGAGCTTTTGGAGTACGTC
GTCTTTAGGTTGGGGGGAGGGGTTTTATGCGATGGAGTTTCCCCACACTGAGTGGGTGGAGACTGAAGTT
AGGCCAGCTTGGCACTTGATGTAATTCTCCTTGGAATTTGCCCTTTTTGAGTTTGGATCTTGGTTCATTC
TCAAGCCTCAGACAGTGGTTCAAAGTTTTTTTCTTCCATTTCAGGTGTCGTGAAGCGGCCCTGCAGATAT
CAACAAGTTTGTACAAAAAAGTTGGCATGGTTTACCCATACGATGTTCCAGATTACGCTAGTGCTGAGGG
GTACCAGTACAGAGCGCTGTATGATTATAAAAAGGAAAGAGAAGAAGATATTGACTTGCACTTGGGTGAC
ATATTGACTGTGAATAAAGGGTCCTTAGTAGCTCTTGGATTCAGTGATGGACAGGAAGCCAGGCCTGAAG
AAATTGGCTGGTTAAATGGCTATAATGAAACCACAGGGGAAAGGGGGGACTTTCCGGGAACTTATGTAGA
ATATATTGGAAGGAAAAAAATCTCGCCTCCCACACCAAAGCCCCGGCCACCTCGGCCTCTTCCTGTTGCA
CCAGGTTCTTCGAAAACTGAAGCAGATGTTGAACAACAAGCTTTGACTCTCCCGGATCTTGCAGAGCAGT
TTGCCCCTCCTGACATTGCCCCGCCTCTTCTTATCAAGCTCGTGGAAGCCATTGAAAAGAAAGGTCTGGA
ATGTTCAACTCTATACAGAACACAGAGCTCCAGCAACCTGGCAGAATTACGACAGCTTCTTGATTGTGAT
ACACCCTCCGTGGACTTGGAAATGATCGATGTGCACGTTTTGGCTGACGCTTTCAAACGCTATCTCCTGG
ACTTACCAAATCCTGTCATTCCAGCAGCCGTTTACAGTGAAATGATTTCTTTAGCTCCAGAAGTACAAAG
CTCCGAAGAATATATTCAGCTATTGAAGAAGCTTATTAGGTCGCCTAGCATACCTCATCAGTATTGGCTT
ACGCTTCAGTATTTGTTAAAACATTTCTTCAAGCTCTCTCAAACCTCCAGCAAAAATCTGTTGAATGCAA
GAGTACTCTCTGAAATTTTCAGCCCTATGCTTTTCAGATTCTCAGCAGCCAGCTCTGATAATACTGAAAA
CCTCATAAAAGTTATAGAAATTTTAATCTCAACTGAATGGAATGAACGACAGCCTGCACCAGCACTGCCT
CCTAAACCACCAAAACCTACTACTGTAGCCAACAACGGTATGAATAACAATATGTCCTTACAAGATGCTG
AATGGTACTGGGGAGATATCTCGAGGGAAGAAGTGAATGAAAAACTTCGAGATACAGCAGACGGGACCTT
TTTGGTACGAGATGCGTCTACTAAAATGCATGGTGATTATACTCTTACACTAAGGAAAGGGGGAAATAAC
AAATTAATCAAAATATTTCATCGAGATGGGAAATATGGCTTCTCTGACCCATTAACCCTTCAGTTCTGTG
GTTGAATTAATAAACCACTACCGGAATGAATCTCTAGCTCAGTATAATCCCAAATTGGATGTGAAATTAC
TTTATCCAGTATCCAAATACCAACAGGATCAAGTTGTCAAAGAAGATAATATTGAAGCTGTAGGGAAAAA
ATTACATGAATATAACACTCAGTTTCAAGAAAAAAGTCGAGAATATGATAGATTATATGAAGAATATACC
CGCACATCCCAGGAAATCCAAATGAAAAGGACAGCTATTGAAGCATTTAATGAAACCATAAAAATATTTG
AAGAACAGTGCCAGACCCAAGAGCGGTACAGCAAAGAATACATAGAAAAGTTTAAACGTGAAGGCAATGA
GAAAGAAATACAAAGGATTATGCATAATTATGATAAGTTGAAGTCTCGAATCAGTGAAATTATTGACAGT
AGAAGAAGATTGGAAGAAGACTTGAAGAAGCAGGCAGCTGAGTATCGAGAAATTGACAAACGTATGAACA
GCATTAAACCAGACCTTATCCAGCTGAGAAAGACGAGAGACCAATACTTGATGTGGTTGACTCAAAAAGG
TGTTCGGCAAAAGAAGTTGAACGAGTGGTTGGGCAATGAAAACACTGAAGACCAATATTCACTGGTGGAA
GATGATGAAGATTTGCCCCATCATGATGAGAAGACATGGAATGTTGGAAGCAGCAACCGAAACAAAGCTG
AAAACCTGTTGCGAGGGAAGCGAGATGGCACTTTTCTTGTCCGGGAGAGCAGTAAACAGGGCTGCTATGC
CTGCTCTGTAGTGGTGGACGGCGAAGTAAAGCATTGTGTCATAAACAAAACAGCAACTGGCTATGGCTTT
GCCGAGCCCTATAACTTGTACAGCTCTCTGAAAGAACTGGTGCTACATTACCAACACACCTCCCTTGTGC
AGCACAACGACTCCCTCAATGTCACACTAGCCTACCCAGTATATGCACAGCAGAGGCGATGCCCAACTTT
CTTGTACAAAGTGGTTGATATCCAGCACAGTGGCGGCCGCTCGAGTCTAGAGGGCCCGCGGTTCGAAGGT
AAGCCTATCCCTAACCCTCTCCTCGGTCTCGATTCTACGCGTACCGGTTAGTAATGAGATCCCTCCCCCC
CCCCTAACGTTACTGGCCGAAGCCGCTTGGAATAAGGCCGGTGTGCGTTTGTCTATATGTTATTTTCCAC
CATATTGCCGTCTTTTGGCAATGTGAGGGCCCGGAAACCTGGCCCTGTCTTCTTGACGAGCATTCCTAGG
GGTCTTTCCCCTCTCGCCAAAGGAATGCAAGGTCTGTTGAATGTCGTGAAGGAAGCAGTTCCTCTGGAAG
CTTCTTGAAGACAAACAACGTCTGTAGCGACCCTTTGCAGGCAGCGGAACCCCCCACCTGGCGACAGGTG
CCTCTGCGGCCAAAAGCCACGTGTATAAGATACACCTGCAAAGGCGGCACAACCCCAGTGCCACGTTGTG
AG
