>Addgene plasmid #116589 | pHAGE-PIK3R1-F398Lfs*6 | depositor partial sequence | sequence record 219464 | insert
ATGAGTGCTGAGGGGTACCAGTACAGAGCGCTGTATGATTATAAAAAGGAAAGAGAAGAAGATATTGACT
TGCACTTGGGTGACATATTGACTGTGAATAAAGGGTCCTTAGTAGCTCTTGGATTCAGTGATGGACAGGA
AGCCAGGCCTGAAGAAATTGGCTGGTTAAATGGCTATAATGAAACCACAGGGGAAAGGGGGGACTTTCCG
GGAACTTATGTAGAATATATTGGAAGGAAAAAAATCTCGCCTCCCACACCAAAGCCCCGGCCACCTCGGC
CTCTTCCTGTTGCACCAGGTTCTTCGAAAACTGAAGCAGATGTTGAACAACAAGCTTTGACTCTCCCGGA
TCTTGCAGAGCAGTTTGCCCCTCCTGACATTGCCCCGCCTCTTCTTATCAAGCTCGTGGAAGCCATTGAA
AAGAAAGGTCTGGAATGTTCAACTCTATACAGAACACAGAGCTCCAGCAACCTGGCAGAATTACGACAGC
TTCTTGATTGTGATACACCCTCCGTGGACTTGGAAATGATCGATGTGCACGTTTTGGCTGACGCTTTCAA
ACGCTATCTCCTGGACTTACCAAATCCTGTCATTCCAGCAGCCGTTTACAGTGAAATGATTTCTTTAGCT
CCAGAAGTACAAAGCTCCGAAGAATATATTCAGCTATTGAAGAAGCTTATTAGGTCGCCTAGCATACCTC
ATCAGTATTGGCTTACGCTTCAGTATTTGTTAAAACATTTCTTCAAGCTCTCTCAAACCTCCAGCAAAAA
TCTGTTGAATGCAAGAGTACTCTCTGAAATTTTCAGCCCTATGCTTTTCAGATTCTCAGCAGCCAGCTCT
GATAATACTGAAAACCTCATAAAAGTTATAGAAATTTTAATCTCAACTGAATGGAATGAACGACAGCCTG
CACCAGCACTGCCTCCTAAACCACCAAAACCTACTACTGTAGCCAACAACGGTATGAATAACAATATGTC
CTTACAAGATGCTGAATGGTACTGGGGAGATATCTCGAGGGAAGAAGTGAATGAAAAACTTCGAGATACA
GCAGACGGGACCTTTTTGGTACGAGATGCGTCTACTAAAATGCATGGTGATTATACTCTTACACTAAGGA
AAGGGGGAAATAACAAATTAATCAAAATATTTCATCGAGATGGGAAATATGGCTTCTCTGACCCATTAAC
CCTTCAGTTCTGTGGTTGAATTAATAAACCACTACCGGAATGAATCTCTAGCTCAGTATAATCCCAAATT
GGATGTGAAATTACTTTATCCAGTATCCAAATACCAACAGGATCAAGTTGTCAAAGAAGATAATATTGAA
GCTGTAGGGAAAAAATTACATGAATATAACACTCAGTTTCAAGAAAAAAGTCGAGAATATGATAGATTAT
ATGAAGAATATACCCGCACATCCCAGGAAATCCAAATGAAAAGGACAGCTATTGAAGCATTTAATGAAAC
CATAAAAATATTTGAAGAACAGTGCCAGACCCAAGAGCGGTACAGCAAAGAATACATAGAAAAGTTTAAA
CGTGAAGGCAATGAGAAAGAAATACAAAGGATTATGCATAATTATGATAAGTTGAAGTCTCGAATCAGTG
AAATTATTGACAGTAGAAGAAGATTGGAAGAAGACTTGAAGAAGCAGGCAGCTGAGTATCGAGAAATTGA
CAAACGTATGAACAGCATTAAACCAGACCTTATCCAGCTGAGAAAGACGAGAGACCAATACTTGATGTGG
TTGACTCAAAAAGGTGTTCGGCAAAAGAAGTTGAACGAGTGGTTGGGCAATGAAAACACTGAAGACCAAT
ATTCACTGGTGGAAGATGATGAAGATTTGCCCCATCATGATGAGAAGACATGGAATGTTGGAAGCAGCAA
CCGAAACAAAGCTGAAAACCTGTTGCGAGGGAAGCGAGATGGCACTTTTCTTGTCCGGGAGAGCAGTAAA
CAGGGCTGCTATGCCTGCTCTGTAGTGGTGGACGGCGAAGTAAAGCATTGTGTCATAAACAAAACAGCAA
CTGGCTATGGCTTTGCCGAGCCCTATAACTTGTACAGCTCTCTGAAAGAACTGGTGCTACATTACCAACA
CACCTCCCTTGTGCAGCACAACGACTCCCTCAATGTCACACTAGCCTACCCAGTATATGCACAGCAGAGG
CGATG
